Addgene plasmid #36756: TAL2330
Depositing lab: Keith Joung. Depositing organization: Massachusetts General Hospital. Publication: FLASH assembly of TALENs for high-throughput genome editing. Reyon D, Tsai SQ, Khayter C, Foden JA, Sander JD, Joung JK. Nat Biotechnol. 2012 Apr 8. doi: 10.1038/nbt.2170. PubMed 22484455.
Backbone
  Vector backbone: JDS74
  Backbone manufacturer: Joung lab (Addgene Plasmid # 32288)
  Backbone size w/o insert (bp): 6447
  Vector type: Mammalian, T7 for in vitro mRNA synthesis
Growth in bacteria
  Bacterial resistance: Ampicillin, 100 μg/mL
  Growth temperature: 37°C
  Growth strain: XL1 Blue
  Copy number: High Copy
Gene/Insert
  Gene/Insert name: MSH2-TALEN_Left (alt name: MSH2)
  Species: H. sapiens (human)
  Insert size (bp): 1640
  Entrez Gene: Msh2
  Promoter: CMV
  Tag / fusion protein: 3X Flag (N terminal on backbone); WT FOKI (C terminal on backbone)
  Cloning method: Restriction Enzyme; 5′ cloning site BsmBI (destroyed during cloning); 3′ cloning site BsmBI (destroyed during cloning)
  Sequencing primers: 5′ CMV-F; 3′ BGH-rev
Terms and licenses: Academic/Nonprofit Terms; Industry Terms: Not Available to Industry
Depositor comments: Target binding site: TGAGGAGGTTTCGACATG It is strongly recommended that users perform a diagnostic digest to verify this plasmid prior to use. For example, a double digest of the plasmid with BamHI and KpnI should result in two bands at 2.2kb and 5.9kb.
How to cite: TAL2330 was a gift from Keith Joung (Addgene plasmid # 36756 ; http://n2t.net/addgene:36756 ; RRID:Addgene_36756)
