[The description below was written by a language model from this plasmid's Addgene catalogue record.]
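Description:
TAL2330 is a mammalian expression plasmid encoding the left monomer of a TALEN pair directed against the human MSH2 gene, a DNA mismatch repair locus. It is built on the JDS74 TALEN backbone (about 6.4 kb without insert), into which a roughly 1.6 kb array of TAL effector repeats, produced by the FLASH assembly method, was inserted using BsmBI sites that were destroyed during cloning. The plasmid is maintained at high copy in E. coli under ampicillin selection; the record does not describe the origin of replication or any mammalian selection marker.

The repeat array supplies the DNA-binding specificity for a defined site in MSH2, while the backbone contributes the flanking parts of the fusion protein: an N-terminal 3X Flag epitope for detection and a C-terminal wild-type FokI nuclease domain. Expression in mammalian cells is driven by the CMV promoter, and the vector type also indicates a T7 promoter, which allows in vitro transcription of TALEN mRNA for delivery routes such as injection. The use of a BGH reverse sequencing primer suggests a BGH polyadenylation region downstream of the coding sequence, although this is not explicitly listed.

Because FokI cleaves only as a dimer, this construct is meant to be used with a matching right-hand TALEN that binds the opposite strand nearby, so that the two nuclease domains meet over the spacer and introduce a double-strand break. Repair of that break can yield indel mutations or, with a donor template, targeted edits at MSH2. The depositor advises confirming the plasmid by diagnostic restriction digest before use, a sensible precaution given the repetitive nature of TAL arrays.
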