>Addgene plasmid #36756 | TAL2330 | depositor partial sequence | sequence record 45949 | TAL2330 sequence 1640 bps
GAACCTGACCCCAGACCAGGTAGTCGCAATCGCGAACAATAATGGGGGAAAGCAAGCCCTGGAAACCGTG
CAAAGGTTGTTGCCGGTCCTTTGTCAAGACCACGGCCTTACACCGGAGCAAGTCGTGGCCATTGCAAGCA
ACATCGGTGGCAAACAGGCTCTTGAGACGGTTCAGAGACTTCTCCCAGTTCTCTGTCAAGCCCACGGGCT
GACTCCCGATCAAGTTGTAGCGATTGCGAATAACAATGGAGGGAAACAAGCATTGGAGACTGTCCAACGG
CTCCTTCCCGTGTTGTGTCAAGCCCACGGTTTGACGCCTGCACAAGTGGTCGCCATCGCCAACAACAACG
GCGGTAAGCAGGCGCTGGAAACAGTACAGCGCCTGCTGCCTGTACTGTGCCAGGATCATGGACTGACCCC
AGACCAGGTAGTCGCAATCGCGTCGAACATTGGGGGAAAGCAAGCCCTGGAAACCGTGCAAAGGTTGTTG
CCGGTCCTTTGTCAAGACCACGGCCTTACACCGGAGCAAGTCGTGGCCATTGCAAATAATAACGGTGGCA
AACAGGCTCTTGAGACGGTTCAGAGACTTCTCCCAGTTCTCTGTCAAGCCCACGGGCTGACTCCCGATCA
AGTTGTAGCGATTGCGAATAACAATGGAGGGAAACAAGCATTGGAGACTGTCCAACGGCTCCTTCCCGTG
TTGTGTCAAGCCCACGGTTTGACGCCTGCACAAGTGGTCGCCATCGCCTCGAATGGCGGCGGTAAGCAGG
CGCTGGAAACAGTACAGCGCCTGCTGCCTGTACTGTGCCAGGATCATGGACTGACCCCAGACCAGGTAGT
CGCAATCGCGTCAAACGGAGGGGGAAAGCAAGCCCTGGAAACCGTGCAAAGGTTGTTGCCGGTCCTTTGT
CAAGACCACGGCCTTACACCGGAGCAAGTCGTGGCCATTGCAAGCAATGGGGGTGGCAAACAGGCTCTTG
AGACGGTTCAGAGACTTCTCCCAGTTCTCTGTCAAGCCCACGGGCTGACTCCCGATCAAGTTGTAGCGAT
TGCGTCGCATGACGGAGGGAAACAAGCATTGGAGACTGTCCAACGGCTCCTTCCCGTGTTGTGTCAAGCC
CACGGTTTGACGCCTGCACAAGTGGTCGCCATCGCCAACAACAACGGCGGTAAGCAGGCGCTGGAAACAG
TACAGCGCCTGCTGCCTGTACTGTGCCAGGATCATGGACTGACCCCAGACCAGGTAGTCGCAATCGCGTC
GAACATTGGGGGAAAGCAAGCCCTGGAAACCGTGCAAAGGTTGTTGCCGGTCCTTTGTCAAGACCACGGC
CTTACACCGGAGCAAGTCGTGGCCATTGCATCCCACGACGGTGGCAAACAGGCTCTTGAGACGGTTCAGA
GACTTCTCCCAGTTCTCTGTCAAGCCCACGGGCTGACTCCCGATCAAGTTGTAGCGATTGCGTCGAACAT
TGGAGGGAAACAAGCATTGGAGACTGTCCAACGGCTCCTTCCCGTGTTGTGTCAAGCCCACGGTTTGACG
CCTGCACAAGTGGTCGCCATCGCCTCGAATGGCGGCGGTAAGCAGGCGCTGGAAACAGTACAGCGCCTGC
TGCCTGTACTGTGCCAGGATCATGGACTGA
