>Addgene plasmid #36756 | TAL2330 | addgene partial sequence | sequence record 48183 | CMV-F 5'-CGCAAATGGGCGGTAGGCGTG-3'
ACTAGAGAACCCACTGCTTACTGGCTTATCGAAATTAATACGACTCACTATAGGGAGACCCAAGCTGGCT
AGCACCATGGACTACAAAGACCATGACGGTGATTATAAAGATCATGACATCGATTACAAGGATGACGATG
ACAAGATGGCCCCCAAGAAGAAGAGGAAGGTGGGCATTCACCGCGGGGTACCTATGGTGGACTTGAGGAC
ACTCGGTTATTCGCAACAGCAACAGGAGAAAATCAAGCCTAAGGTCAGGAGCACCGTCGCGCAACACCAC
GAGGCGCTTGTGGGGCATGGCTTCACTCATGCGCATATTGTCGCGCTTTCACAGCACCCTGCGGCGCTTG
GGACGGTGGCTGTCAAATACCAAGATATGATTGCGGCCCTGCCCGAAGCCACGCACGAGGCAATTGTAGG
GGTCGGTAAACAGTGGTCGGGAGCGCGAGCACTTGAGGCGCTGCTGACTGTGGCGGGTGAGCTTAGGGGG
CCTCCGCTCCAGCTCGACACCGGGCAGCTGCTGAAGATCGCGAAGAGAGGGGGAGTAACAGCGGTAGAGG
CAGTGCACGCCTGGCGCAATGCGCTCACCGGGGCCCCCTTGAACCTGACCCCAGACCAGGTAGTCGCAAT
CGCGAACAATAATGGGGGAAAGCAAGCCCTGGAAACCGTGCAAAGGTTGTTGCCGGTCCTTTGTCAAGAC
CACGGCCTTACACCGGAGCAAGTCGTGGCCATTGCAAGCAACATCGGTGGCAAACAGGCTCTTGAGACGG
TTCAGAGACTTCTCCCAGTTCTCTGTCAAGCCCACGGGCTGACTCCCGATCAAGTTGTAGCGATTGCGAA
TAACAATGGAGGGAAACAAGCATTGGAGACTGTCCAACGGCTCCTTCCCGTGTT
