>Addgene plasmid #36756 | TAL2330 | addgene partial sequence | sequence record 48184 | JDS-TALEN-F 5'-TAGGGGTCGGTAAACAGTGG-3'
TGTGGCGGGTGAGCTTAGGGGGCCTCCGCTCCAGCTCGACACCGGGCAGCTGCTGAAGATCGCGAAGAGA
GGGGGAGTAACAGCGGTAGAGGCAGTGCACGCCTGGCGCAATGCGCTCACCGGGGCCCCCTTGAACCTGA
CCCCAGACCAGGTAGTCGCAATCGCGAACAATAATGGGGGAAAGCAAGCCCTGGAAACCGTGCAAAGGTT
GTTGCCGGTCCTTTGTCAAGACCACGGCCTTACACCGGAGCAAGTCGTGGCCATTGCAAGCAACATCGGT
GGCAAACAGGCTCTTGAGACGGTTCAGAGACTTCTCCCAGTTCTCTGTCAAGCCCACGGGCTGACTCCCG
ATCAAGTTGTAGCGATTGCGAATAACAATGGAGGGAAACAAGCATTGGAGACTGTCCAACGGCTCCTTCC
CGTGTTGTGTCAAGCCCACGGTTTGACGCCTGCACAAGTGGTCGCCATCGCCAACAACAACGGCGGTAAG
CAGGCGCTGGAAACAGTACAGCGCCTGCTGCCTGTACTGTGCCAGGATCATGGACTGACCCCAGACCAGG
TAGTCGCAATCGCGTCGAACATTGGGGGAAAGCAAGCCCTGGAAACCGTGCAAAGGTTGTTGCCGGTCCT
TTGTCAAGACCACGGCCTTACACCGGAGCAAGTCGTGGCCATTGCAAATAATAACGGTGGCAAACAGGCT
CTTGAGACGGTTCAGAGACTTCTCCCAGTTCTCTGTCAAGCCCACGGGCTGACTCCCGATCAAGTTGTAG
CGATTGCGAATAACAATGGAGGGAAACAAGCATTGGAGACTGTCCAACGGCTCCTTCCCGTGTTGTGTCA
AGCCCACGGTTTGACGCCTGCACAAGTGGTCGCCATCGCCTCGAATGGCGGC
